>Addgene plasmid #66832 | EGFP-E-Syt3 | addgene full sequence | sequence record 449609 | Addgene NGS Result
CATCCTGTCTCTTGATCGATCTTTGCAAAAGCCTAGGCCTCCAAAAAAGCCTCCTCACTACTTCTGGAAT
AGCTCAGAGGCCGAGGCGGCCTCGGCCTCTGCATAAATAAAAAAAATTAGTCAGCCATGGGGCGGAGAAT
GGGCGGAACTGGGCGGAGTTAGGGGCGGGATGGGCGGAGTTAGGGGCGGGACTATGGTTGCTGACTAATT
GAGATGCATGCTTTGCATACTTCTGCCTGCTGGGGAGCCTGGGGACTTTCCACACCTGGTTGCTGACTAA
TTGAGATGCATGCTTTGCATACTTCTGCCTGCTGGGGAGCCTGGGGACTTTCCACACCCTAACTGACACA
CATTCCACAGCTGGTTCTTTCCGCCTCAGGACTCTTCCTTTTTCAATATTATTGAAGCATTTATCAGGGT
TATTGTCTCATGAGCGGATACATATTTGAATGTATTTAGAAAAATAAACAAATAGGGGTTCCGCGCACAT
TTCCCCGAAAAGTGCCACCTG
[124 nt withheld, positions 512-635]
C
[91 nt withheld, positions 637-727]
A
[49 nt withheld, positions 729-777]
CCTTTGACGTTGGAGTCCACGTTCTTT
[37 nt withheld, positions 805-841]
ACCCTATCTCGGTCTATTCTTTTGATTTATAAGGGATTTTGCCGATTTCGGCCTATTGGTTAAAAAATGA
GCTGATTTAACAAAAATTTAACGCGAATTTTAACAAAATATTAACGCTTACAATTTACGCGTTAAGATAC
ATTGATGAGTTTGGACAAACCACAACTAGAATGCAGTGAAAAAAATGCTTTATTTGTGAAATTTGTGATG
CTATTGCTTTATTTGTAACCATTATAAGCTGCAATAAACAAGTTAACAACAACAATTGCATTCATTTTAT
GTTTCAGGTTCAGGGGGAGGTGTGGGAGGTTTTTTAAAGCAAGTAAAACCTCTACAAATGTGGTATGGCT
GATTATGATCAGTTATCTAGATCCGGTGGATCCCGGGCCCGCGGTACCGTCGACTCAGCTTCTGGGCTGT
CCATTTGGAGTCAGCTCATACCATTGTGAAAAGCCCTTAATCAGATCTTCTTTTGATAAGTCAATCAGTA
CTTTTCCTAACTCCTTTCTTCTGTGTGAGCCAAGTGGCCTACTATTTTTCACTGCAACATCTAGTGACCT
CTTCTTTACTTCTTCCATGGGAACAAAAAATTCAAATGTCTCATCAAACAGGGGTTCCAAGGTCTTCCGC
TTCACTGAAGTCTTCTTACGACATGCCCACTTCCTTTCTGGCAACAAGTAGACACGGACGTAGGGATCAG
CTCCACTGCTGGTACATGGTGTTAGGTTTCTGCAGCCATTGATTAGCACGCTGAGGCAGCGCCGCAGACA
CACATAGCGCACTGTGAGCTGAATCTCACCCAGCTGCCGTCGCCTGAGGTCCCCACCTTCAATGTTGAGG
CTGATATCTGCCAGGTCAAAGCAAGAAGAGGCCAAGGAGTTGAGCGAGGACATGCTGGGAGCCAGCCTCT
TGGGCGGCCATGCGAATGGGGAGGCAGGGCATTTCATGGGTCTGGGTGACTTGATGGGCCCTGGAGAGTG
GGGACCTGGGACAGTCAGGAAGATGGTGGCTGGACTCTTCTTCTCCCCGATGGGCTCACAGAACCTTTTG
GCACTGTCCTTGCCTTTAGGCTCTGGGCCTGTCTCTTGGGATGTGGGCTCAGTGGCAACGGTGGTAGCAC
TGGTGGTGGTTGTGGTACTCCTGGATACGTCCTTAGTATCAGAAGCAGGGTCTGGGGGACATGGCAAATC
TGTAGGGCCTTCTTCCTGAGGTTGGGCTTTGGGACCCTGGTTGGTAGCCACTTTCTTGATGAGCAGAGGG
CCTTTCTTTAGGGCTTCAGGTCCTGTGTATGGGCTCCCCAGCTCTCGTTCCTCCACTTGCAGGAACCGAA
GCACCAGCCTCATGGAGATGAGGCTGTCCAGGCCTGAGTGGTCCAGCTGAAAGCGCTGCTCAAGAGTGAG
GTCAGCATAGGGGAGGATCTGGCACAGGGGGACCTCCAGCATTCCCAGAGCACACTCCTGGTCATCATCA
AGCACCTTCAGATGGAGCCGCTCAGTGGCCACATTGTGCACAAAGAAGGAGAACACCTGGCTCCACACAG
GGTCCTTGTTGTGGGGACAGGTCTTACTTGTATGTGTCTTCTTGCCTACAGATAGTTTGACATAGGAAGA
AGGGTCTTTGCTGACCTTGTTTCTGGCAAACCTGGAGAGTTTTTTGGCTCGATATTCACCATTCAGGTAG
TCAAAAGGGTTTCTCGGCAAGTTGCAGGCACTCTCCAAGAAGACCACGAGAATGGCAGTGGAAAGGCCAC
CATGGTCCTCAGTCAGAACTTCTTGGTCAGTAAGCAATGAAAGCCACTCCAGCCGCAGGTGCAGCCGCCC
GCTGGTTGTGTCATTCAGGACAAACCACTCATCCACCACTCTGTTGGTCATGACATCTCCAAGGCAGATC
TGCAGGCTGCCCAGGAAGTCATCCCTGTCGGTATCCTCATCATACAGGTCTACCTCCAGGTCCTGTCCAG
GGACTTCGTACACCATGAACTCAAACACTTCGTTCCAGGTGGGGTTCAGGTTCCTGTAGATGGTCCTACT
CCGGAAATGCTGTAGGCCGATGCTCACCTTGGCGTAGGGATCTGACTTGCCTCGGAGCCCCAGAAAGTTG
TCCTTCTGGGCCAGCTGCTCTGCCTCCAGCAAGTGCACTCTGATCACCCCACAGGGCAGAGGGAAGCGCA
GGTTGGTCAGATCCAGCCCCTTCTTCACAGGCACAGTCACACGGTTGGGCAGCACCAGGTGGGTGGCAAT
GAGGTCCTCCAGTAAGCTGTCTGACACATCATTGATTCCCGGCGCATCCAGCAGGTTGGTCAGGCCAGTC
CAGTTGATCTGTAGGTGCGGCTTCTGAAGGAAGAACACAGTCACGGCTCCCACAAAGGGCTTGTCCACTA
GGAGGGGCTCCAGGATGACCCGCAGGGTGCCCTGCAACTGGATCCCGTTCACACCAGCCTGAATCTTCTG
CAGCTCCACACTGATCTCACAGTCCCCGATGTAGCAGATCTGCAGGTCCACAGTCACACGTCTTCGGTTG
CACGTATTAGTGTGTGCCTTGACACCGTTGACCCTGGGACACTTCTGTCCAAAGTAGAGCTTGGTAAAGG
TAAAGGTCCTCAGGTGGATGCTCTTCTCTCGGATCTTGGGCTCAAGTTTCTCCCGGAACTTGCTTTCCAT
GATCATGCTTAGGTAGGGCCAGGTCTGAGAGATGATCTTGTTGGCCCACTCGACCCGCTCCACGTCCGGG
AAGTGGATCCAGGCTGGCAGGTGCTGGCCCCGCAGCTCGCGGCTGATGAACTCGCGTTCATTGTCAAGGA
ATTCGAAGGCGGCGGCCAGGCGCCCAAGCTTCCCGCGGCGGTTCCTGCGCCACCACATCCACAGCAGGGC
GCCGAGCAGCAACCAGGTTATGCTGAGCCCCAGGTAGCCAGCTAGGTAGACAGGCCCCAGGTAGAACAGC
ACGCGCACCACGAAGGTACAGAGCTCGGGCAGCAGCTGGCTGGACAGGCGCAGCTCGGGGCCCGGCGTGC
GCTGGGCTCCCAGGGCGCTGGGGGCCCCGGGGGCGCAGGGCTCCTCTGCTCGCATAGCTCGAGATCTGAG
TCCGGACTTGTACAGCTCGTCCATGCCGAGAGTGATCCCGGCGGCGGTCACGAACTCCAGCAGGACCATG
TGATCGCGCTTCTCGTTGGGGTCTTTGCTCAGGGCGGACTGGGTGCTCAGGTAGTGGTTGTCGGGCAGCA
GCACGGGGCCGTCGCCGATGGGGGTGTTCTGCTGGTAGTGGTCGGCGAGCTGCACGCTGCCGTCCTCGAT
GTTGTGGCGGATCTTGAAGTTCACCTTGATGCCGTTCTTCTGCTTGTCGGCCATGATATAGACGTTGTGG
CTGTTGTAGTTGTACTCCAGCTTGTGCCCCAGGATGTTGCCGTCCTCCTTGAAGTCGATGCCCTTCAGCT
CGATGCGGTTCACCAGGGTGTCGCCCTCGAACTTCACCTCGGCGCGGGTCTTGTAGTTGCCGTCGTCCTT
GAAGAAGATGGTGCGCTCCTGGACGTAGCCTTCGGGCATGGCGGACTTGAAGAAGTCGTGCTGCTTCATG
TGGTCGGGGTAGCGGCTGAAGCACTGCACGCCGTAGGTCAGGGTGGTCACGAGGGTGGGCCAGGGCACGG
GCAGCTTGCCGGTGGTGCAGATGAACTTCAGGGTCAGCTTGCCGTAGGTGGCATCGCCCTCGCCCTCGCC
GGACACGCTGAACTTGTGGCCGTTTACGTCGCCGTCCAGCTCGACCAGGATGGGCACCACCCCGGTGAAC
AGCTCCTCGCCCTTGCTCACCATGGTGGCGACCGGTAGCGCTAGCGGATCTGACGGTTCACTAAACCAGC
TCTGCTTATATAGACCTCCCACCGTACACGCCTACCGCCCATTTGCGTCAATGGGGCGGAGTTGTTACGA
CATTTTGGAAAGTCCCGTTGATTTTGGTGCCAAAACAAACTCCCATTGACGTCAATGGGGTGGAGACTTG
GAAATCCCCGTGAGTCAAACCGCTATCCACGCCCATTGATGTACTGCCAAAACCGCATCACCATGGTAAT
AGCGATGACTAATACGTAGATGTACTGCCAAGTAGGAAAGTCCCATAAGGTCATGTACTGGGCATAATGC
CAGGCGGGCCATTTACCGTCATTGACGTCAATAGGGGGCGTACTTGGCATATGATACACTTGATGTACTG
CCAAGTGGGCAGTTTACCGTAAATACTCCACCCATTGACGTCAATGGAAAGTCCCTATTGGCGTTACTAT
GGGAACATACGTCATTATTGACGTCAATGGGCGGGGGTCGTTGGGCGGTCAGCCAGGCGGGCCATTTACC
GTAAGTTATGTAACGCGGAACTCCATATATGGGCTATGAACTAATGACCCCGTAATTGATTACTATTAAT
AACTAATGCATGGCGGTAATACGGTTATCCACAGAATCAGGGGATAACGCAGGAAAGAACATGTGAGCAA
AAGGCCAGCAAAAGGCCAGGAACCGTAAAAAGGCCGCGTTGCTGGCGTTTTTCCATAGGCTCCGCCCCCC
TGACGAGCATCACAAAAATCGACGCTCAAGTCAGAGGTGGCGAAACCCGACAGGACTATAAAGATACCAG
GCGTTTCCCCCTGGAAGCTCCCTCGTGCGCTCTCCTGTTCCGACCCTGCCGCTTACCGGATACCTGTCCG
CCTTTCTCCCTTCGGGAAGCGTGGCGCTTTCTCATAGCTCACGCTGTAGGTATCTCAGTTCGGTGTAGGT
CGTTCGCTCCAAGCTGGGCTGTGTGCACGAACCCCCCGTTCAGCCCGACCGCTGCGCCTTATCCGGTAAC
TATCGTCTTGAGTCCAACCCGGTAAGACACGACTTATCGCCACTGGCAGCAGCCACTGGTAACAGGATTA
GCAGAGCGAGGTATGTAGGCGGTGCTACAGAGTTCTTGAAGTGGTGGCCTAACTACGGCTACACTAGAAG
AACAGTATTTGGTATCTGCGCTCTGCTGAAGCCAGTTACCTTCGGAAAAAGAGTTGGTAGCTCTTGATCC
GGCAAACAAACCACCGCTGGTAGCGGTGGTTTTTTTGTTTGCAAGCAGCAGATTACGCGCAGAAAAAAAG
GATCTCAAGAAGATCCTTTGATCTTTTCTACGGGGTCTGACGCTCAGTGGAACGAAAACTCACGTTAAGG
GATTTTGGTCATGAGATTATCAAAAAGGATCTTCACCTAGATCCTTTTAAATTAAAAATGAAGTTTTAAA
TCAATCTAAAGTATATATGAGTAACCTGAGGCTATGGCAGGGCCTGCCGCCCCGACGTTGGCTGCGAGCC
CTGGGCCTTCACCCGAACTTGGGGGGTGGGGTGGGGAAAAGGAAGAAACGCGGGCGTATTGGCCCCAATG
GGGTCTCGGTGGGGTATCGACAGAGTGCCAGCCCTGGGACCGAACCCCGCGTTTATGAACAAACGACCCA
ACACCGTGCGTTTTATTCTGTCTTTTTATTGCCGTCATAGCGCGGGTTCCTTCCGGTATTGTCTCCTTCC
GTGTTTCAGTTAGCCTCCCCCTAGGGTGGGCGAAGAACTCCAGCATGAGATCCCCGCGCTGGAGGATCAT
CCAGCCGGCGTCCCGGAAAACGATTCCGAAGCCCAACCTTTCATAGAAGGCGGCGGTGGAATCGAAATCT
CGTGATGGCAGGTTGGGCGTCGCTTGGTCGGTCATTTCGAACCCCAGAGTCCCGCTCAGAAGAACTCGTC
AAGAAGGCGATAGAAGGCGATGCGCTGCGAATCGGGAGCGGCGATACCGTAAAGCACGAGGAAGCGGTCA
GCCCATTCGCCGCCAAGCTCTTCAGCAATATCACGGGTAGCCAACGCTATGTCCTGATAGCGGTCCGCCA
CACCCAGCCGGCCACAGTCGATGAATCCAGAAAAGCGGCCATTTTCCACCATGATATTCGGCAAGCAGGC
ATCGCCATGGGTCACGACGAGATCCTCGCCGTCGGGCATGCTCGCCTTGAGCCTGGCGAACAGTTCGGCT
GGCGCGAGCCCCTGATGCTCTTCGTCCAGATCATCCTGATCGACAAGACCGGCTTCCATCCGAGTACGTG
CTCGCTCGATGCGATGTTTCGCTTGGTGGTCGAATGGGCAGGTAGCCGGATCAAGCGTATGCAGCCGCCG
CATTGCATCAGCCATGATGGATACTTTCTCGGCAGGAGCAAGGTGAGATGACAGGAGATCCTGCCCCGGC
ACTTCGCCCAATAGCAGCCAGTCCCTTCCCGCTTCAGTGACAACGTCGAGCACAGCTGCGCAAGGAACGC
CCGTCGTGGCCAGCCACGATAGCCGCGCTGCCTCGTCTTGCAGTTCATTCAGGGCACCGGACAGGTCGGT
CTTGACAAAAAGAACCGGGCGCCCCTGCGCTGACAGCCGGAACACGGCGGCATCAGAGCAGCCGATTGTC
TGTTGTGCCCAGTCATAGCCGAATAGCCTCTCCACCCAAGCGGCCGGAGAACCTGCGTGCAATCCATCTT
GTTCAATCATGCGAAACGATCCT
Features (pLannotate 1.2.2; 16 found; start..end, strand, type, name):
     22..379     -  promoter       SV40 promoter: SV40 enhancer and early promoter
    381..485     -  promoter       AmpR promoter: bla
    512..940     +  rep_origin     f1 ori (sequence partly withheld): f1 bacteriophage origin of replication; arrow indicates direction of (+) strand synthesis
    974..1095    -  polyA_signal   SV40 poly(A) signal: SV40 polyadenylation signal
   1118..1202    -  CDS            large T antigen (fragment): large T antigen from SV40 (simian virus 40)
   1219..1246    -  misc_feature   MCS (fragment): multiple cloning site
   1249..3906    -  CDS            ESYT3: ESYT3_HUMAN - Also known as FAM62C. Experimental evidence at protein level: Swiss-Prot protein existence level 1. Binds glycerophospholipids in a barrel-like domain and may play a role in cellular lipid transport (By similarity). Tethers the endoplasmic reticulum to the cell membrane and promotes the formation of appositions between the endoplasmic reticulum and the cell membrane. From Homo sapiens (Human).
   3907..3927    -  misc_feature   MCS (fragment): multiple cloning site
   3928..4644    -  CDS            EGFP: EGFP is a basic (constitutively fluorescent) green fluorescent protein published in 1996, derived from Aequorea victoria. It is reported to be a rapidly-maturing weak dimer with moderate acid sensitivity.
   4689..4892    -  promoter       CMV promoter: human cytomegalovirus (CMV) immediate early promoter
   4893..5196    -  enhancer       CMV enhancer: human cytomegalovirus immediate early enhancer
   5371..5959    -  rep_origin     ori: high-copy-number ColE1/pMB1/pBR322/pUC origin of replication
   6181..6197    +  polyA_signal   bGH poly(A) signal (fragment): bovine growth hormone polyadenylation signal
   6288..6335    -  polyA_signal   HSV TK poly(A) signal: herpes simplex virus thymidine kinase polyadenylation signal (Cole and Stacy, 1985)
   6394..6546    -  CDS            ble (fragment): BLE_KLEPN - Experimental evidence at protein level: Swiss-Prot protein existence level 1. Binding protein with a strong affinity to the bleomycin family of antibiotics. Binds to CL990; an antimitotic-antibiotic compound. From Klebsiella pneumoniae.
   6567..7361    -  CDS            NeoR/KanR: aminoglycoside phosphotransferase from Tn5; aph(3')-II (or nptII); confers resistance to neomycin, kanamycin, and G418 (Geneticin®)
