[The description below was written by a language model from this plasmid's Addgene catalogue record and pLannotate feature annotations shown in this document.]
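Description:
EGFP-E-Syt3 is a mammalian expression plasmid built on the Clontech pEGFP-C1 backbone, in which the coding sequence of human extended synaptotagmin 3 (ESYT3, also known as FAM62C) has been placed downstream of and in frame with EGFP. The sequenced record is 7,374 nt. The CMV immediate-early enhancer and promoter drive a single fusion transcript: EGFP lies at the N terminus, is joined through a short remnant of the multiple cloning site to the ESYT3 open reading frame, and the transcript is terminated by the SV40 polyadenylation signal. The catalogue lists XhoI and SalI as the 5′ and 3′ cloning sites and does not say whether they survived cloning.

The plasmid is propagated in E. coli from a high-copy ColE1/pUC-type origin and selected with kanamycin. Resistance comes from the Tn5 NeoR/KanR aminoglycoside phosphotransferase gene, which sits behind tandem bacterial (bla-type) and SV40 early promoters and is followed by the HSV TK poly(A) signal. The same cassette can therefore confer G418 resistance in mammalian cells. An f1 origin is also present, allowing single-stranded DNA production. The short ble, bGH poly(A) and large T antigen fragments in the annotation are likely incidental sequence matches within the backbone rather than functional parts.

E-Syt3 is an endoplasmic reticulum protein that tethers the ER to the plasma membrane and binds glycerophospholipids, so the fluorescent fusion lets its localisation be followed in transfected cells. The associated publication concerns PI(4,5)P2-dependent and calcium-regulated ER–plasma membrane contacts mediated by the extended synaptotagmins, which fits its use for imaging such contact sites.
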