Addgene plasmid #66832: EGFP-E-Syt3
Purpose: Mammalian Expression, Bacterial Expression
Depositing lab: Pietro De Camilli. Depositing organization: Yale University. Publication: PI(4,5)P(2)-dependent and Ca(2+)-regulated ER-PM interactions mediated by the extended synaptotagmins. Giordano F, Saheki Y, Idevall-Hagren O, Colombo SF, Pirruccello M, Milosevic I, Gracheva EO, Bagriantsev SN, Borgese N, De Camilli P. Cell. 2013 Jun 20;153(7):1494-509. doi: 10.1016/j.cell.2013.05.026. PubMed 23791178.
Backbone
  Vector backbone: pEGFP-C1
  Backbone manufacturer: Clontech
  Vector type: Mammalian Expression
Growth in bacteria
  Bacterial resistance: Kanamycin, 50 μg/mL
  Growth temperature: 37°C
  Growth strain: DH5alpha
  Copy number: Unknown
Gene/Insert
  Gene/Insert name: E-Syt3
  Species: H. sapiens (human)
  GenBank ID: NM_031913
  Entrez Gene: ESYT3 (a.k.a. CHR3SYT, E-Syt3, FAM62C)
  Tag / fusion protein: GFP (N terminal on backbone)
  Cloning method: Restriction Enzyme; 5′ cloning site XhoI (unknown if destroyed); 3′ cloning site SalI (unknown if destroyed)
  Sequencing primers: 5′ CCGCTCGAGatgcgagcagaggagccct; 3′ ACCGCCGCGGggagctgcccttgtccttgt
Terms and licenses: Academic/Nonprofit Terms; Industry Terms: Not Available to Industry
How to cite: EGFP-E-Syt3 was a gift from Pietro De Camilli (Addgene plasmid # 66832 ; http://n2t.net/addgene:66832 ; RRID:Addgene_66832)
