>Addgene plasmid #66832 | EGFP-E-Syt3 | depositor partial sequence | sequence record 114439 | Insert
CTCGAGCTATGCGAGCAGAGGAGCCCTGCGCCCCCGGGGCCCCCAGCGCCCTGGGAGCCCAGCGCACGCC
GGGCCCCGAGCTGCGCCTGTCCAGCCAGCTGCTGCCCGAGCTCTGTACCTTCGTGGTGCGCGTGCTGTTC
TACCTGGGGCCTGTCTACCTAGCTGGCTACCTGGGGCTCAGCATAACCTGGTTGCTGCTCGGCGCCCTGC
TGTGGATGTGGTGGCGCAGGAACCGCCGCGGGAAGCTTGGGCGCCTGGCCGCCGCCTTCGAATTCCTTGA
CAATGAACGCGAGTTCATCAGCCGCGAGCTGCGGGGCCAGCACCTGCCAGCCTGGATCCACTTCCCGGAC
GTGGAGCGGGTCGAGTGGGCCAACAAGATCATCTCTCAGACCTGGCCCTACCTAAGCATGATCATGGAAA
GCAAGTTCCGGGAGAAACTTGAGCCCAAGATCCGAGAGAAGAGCATCCACCTGAGGACCTTTACCTTTAC
CAAGCTCTACTTTGGACAGAAGTGTCCCAGGGTCAACGGTGTCAAGGCACACACTAATACGTGCAACCGA
AGACGTGTGACTGTGGACCTGCAGATCTGCTACATCGGGGACTGTGAGATCAGTGTGGAGCTGCAGAAGA
TTCAGGCTGGTGTGAACGGGATCCAGTTGCAGGGCACCCTGCGGGTCATCCTGGAGCCCCTCCTAGTGGA
CAAGCCCTTTGTGGGAGCCGTGACTGTGTTCTTCCTTCAGAAGCCGCACCTACAGATCAACTGGACTGGC
CTGACCAACCTGCTGGATGCGCCGGGAATCAATGATGTGTCAGACAGCTTACTGGAGGACCTCATTGCCA
CCCACCTGGTGCTGCCCAACCGTGTGACTGTGCCTGTGAAGAAGGGGCTGGATCTGACCAACCTGCGCTT
CCCTCTGCCCTGTGGGGTGATCAGAGTGCACTTGCTGGAGGCAGAGCAGCTGGCCCAGAAGGACAACTTT
CTGGGGCTCCGAGGCAAGTCAGATCCCTACGCCAAGGTGAGCATCGGCCTACAGCATTTCCGGAGTAGGA
CCATCTACAGGAACCTGAACCCCACCTGGAACGAAGTGTTTGAGTTCATGGTGTACGAAGTCCCTGGACA
GGACCTGGAGGTAGACCTGTATGATGAGGATACCGACAGGGATGACTTCCTGGGCAGCCTGCAGATCTGC
CTTGGAGATGTCATGACCAACAGAGTGGTGGATGAGTGGTTTGTCCTGAATGACACAACCAGCGGGCGGC
TGCACCTGCGGCTGGAGTGGCTTTCATTGCTTACTGACCAAGAAGTTCTGACTGAGGACCATGGTGGCCT
TTCCACTGCCATTCTCGTGGTCTTCTTGGAGAGTGCCTGCAACTTGCCGAGAAACCCTTTTGACTACCTG
AATGGTGAATATCGAGCCAAAAAACTCTCCAGGTTTGCCAGAAACAAGGTCAGCAAAGACCCTTCTTCCT
ATGTCAAACTATCTGTAGGCAAGAAGACACATACAAGTAAGACCTGTCCCCACAACAAGGACCCTGTGTG
GAGCCAGGTGTTCTCCTTCTTTGTGCACAATGTGGCCACTGAGCGGCTCCATCTGAAGGTGCTTGATGAT
GACCAGGAGTGTGCTCTGGGAATGCTGGAGGTCCCCCTGTGCCAGATCCTCCCCTATGCTGACCTCACTC
TTGAGCAGCGCTTTCAGCTGGACCACTCAGGCCTGGACAGCCTCATCTCCATGAGGCTGGTGCTTCGGTT
CCTGCAAGTGGAGGAACGAGAGCTGGGGAGCCCATACACAGGACCTGAAGCCCTAAAGAAAGGCCCTCTG
CTCATCAAGAAAGTGGCTACCAACCAGGGTCCCAAAGCCCAACCTCAGGAAGAAGGCCCTACAGATTTGC
CATGTCCCCCAGACCCTGCTTCTGATACTAAGGACGTATCCAGGAGTACCACAACCACCACCAGTGCTAC
CACCGTTGCCACTGAGCCCACATCCCAAGAGACAGGCCCAGAGCCTAAAGGCAAGGACAGTGCCAAAAGG
TTCTGTGAGCCCATCGGGGAGAAGAAGAGTCCAGCCACCATCTTCCTGACTGTCCCAGGTCCCCACTCTC
CAGGGCCCATCAAGTCACCCAGACCCATGAAATGCCCTGCCTCCCCATTCGCATGGCCGCCCAAGAGGCT
GGCTCCCAGCATGTCCTCGCTCAACTCCTTGGCCTCTTCTTGCTTTGACCTGGCAGATATCAGCCTCAAC
ATTGAAGGTGGGGACCTCAGGCGACGGCAGCTGGGTGAGATTCAGCTCACAGTGCGCTATGTGTGTCTGC
GGCGCTGCCTCAGCGTGCTAATCAATGGCTGCAGAAACCTAACACCATGTACCAGCAGTGGAGCTGATCC
CTACGTCCGTGTCTACTTGTTGCCAGAAAGGAAGTGGGCATGTCGTAAGAAGACTTCAGTGAAGCGGAAG
ACCTTGGAACCCCTGTTTGATGAGACATTTGAATTTTTTGTTCCCATGGAAGAAGTAAAGAAGAGGTCAC
TAGATGTTGCAGTGAAAAATAGTAGGCCACTTGGCTCACACAGAAGAAAGGAGTTAGGAAAAGTACTGAT
TGACTTATCAAAAGAAGATCTGATTAAGGGCTTTTCACAATGGTATGAGCTGACTCCAAATGGACAGCCC
AGAAGCTGAGTCGAC
