>Addgene plasmid #66832 | EGFP-E-Syt3 | addgene partial sequence | sequence record 116730 | EGFP-C 5'-CATGGTCCTGCTGGAGTTCGTG-3'
GAGAGCTGTACAAGTCCGGACTCAGATCTCGAGCTATGCGAGCAGAGGAGCCCTGCGCCCCCGGGGCCCC
CAGCGCCCTGGGAGCCCAGCGCACGCCGGGCCCCGAGCTGCGCCTGTCCAGCCAGCTGCTGCCCGAGCTC
TGTACCTTCGTGGTGCGCGTGCTGTTCTACCTGGGGCCTGTCTACCTAGCTGGCTACCTGGGGCTCAGCA
TAACCTGGTTGCTGCTCGGCGCCCTGCTGTGGATGTGGTGGCGCAGGAACCGCCGCGGGAAGCTTGGGCG
CCTGGCCGCCGCCTTCGAATTCCTTGACAATGAACGCGAGTTCATCAGCCGCGAGCTGCGGGGCCAGCAC
CTGCCAGCCTGGATCCACTTCCCGGACGTGGAGCGGGTCGAGTGGGCCAACAAGATCATCTCTCAGACCT
GGCCCTACCTAAGCATGATCATGGAAAGCAAGTTCCGGGAGAAACTTGAGCCCAAGATCCGAGAGAAGAG
CATCCACCTGAGGACCTTTACCTTTACCAAGCTCTACTTTGGACAGAAGTGTCCCAGGGTCAACGGTGTC
AAGGCACACACTAATACGTGCAACCGAAGACGTGTGACTGTGGACCTGCAGATCTGCTACATCGGGGACT
GTGAGATCAGTGTGGAGCTGCAGAAGATTCAGGCTGGTGTGAACGGGATCCAGTTGCAGGGCACCCTGCG
GGTCATCCTGGAGCCCCTCCTAGTGGACAAGCCCTTTGTGGGAGCCGTGACTGTGTTCTTCCTTCAGAAG
CCGCACCTACAGATCAACTGGACTGGCCTGACCAACCTGCTGGATGCGCCGGGAATCAATGATGTGTCAG
ACAGCTTACTGGAGGACCTCATTGCCACCCACCTGGTGCTGCCCAACCGTGTGACTGTGCCTGTGAAGAA
GGGGCTGGATCTGACCAACCTGCGCTTCCCTCTGCCCTGTGGGGTGATCAGAGTGCACTTGCTGGAGGCA
GAGCAGCTGGCCCAGAAGGACAACTTTCTGGGGCTCCGAGGCAAGTCAGATCCCTACGC
