>Addgene plasmid #66832 | EGFP-E-Syt3 | addgene partial sequence | sequence record 116733 | SV40pA-R 5'-GAAATTTGTGATGCTATTGC-3'
AGTTAACAACAACAATTGCATTCATTTTATGTTTCAGGTTCAGGGGGAGGTGTGGGAGGTTTTTTAAAGC
AAGTAAAACCTCTACAAATGTGGTATGGCTGATTATGATCAGTTATCTAGATCCGGTGGATCCCGGGCCC
GCGGTACCGTCGACTCAGCTTCTGGGCTGTCCATTTGGAGTCAGCTCATACCATTGTGAAAAGCCCTTAA
TCAGATCTTCTTTTGATAAGTCAATCAGTACTTTTCCTAACTCCTTTCTTCTGTGTGAGCCAAGTGGCCT
ACTATTTTTCACTGCAACATCTAGTGACCTCTTCTTTACTTCTTCCATGGGAACAAAAAATTCAAATGTC
TCATCAAACAGGGGTTCCAAGGTCTTCCGCTTCACTGAAGTCTTCTTACGACATGCCCACTTCCTTTCTG
GCAACAAGTAGACACGGACGTAGGGATCAGCTCCACTGCTGGTACATGGTGTTAGGTTTCTGCAGCCATT
GATTAGCACGCTGAGGCAGCGCCGCAGACACACATAGCGCACTGTGAGCTGAATCTCACCCAGCTGCCGT
CGCCTGAGGTCCCCACCTTCAATGTTGAGGCTGATATCTGCCAGGTCAAAGCAAGAAGAGGCCAAGGAGT
TGAGCGAGGACATGCTGGGAGCCAGCCTCTTGGGCGGCCATGCGAATGGGGAGGCAGGGCATTTCATGGG
TCTGGGTGACTTGATGGGCCCTGGAGAGTGGGGACCTGGGACAGTCAGGAAGATGGTGGCTGGACTCTTC
TTCTCCCCGATGGGCTCACAGAACCTTTTGGCACTGTCCTTGCCTTTAGGCTCTGGGCCTGTCTCTTGGG
ATGTGGGCTCAGTGGCAACGGTGGTAGCACTGGTGGTGGTTGTGGTACTCCTGGATACGTCCTTAGTATC
AGAAGCAGGGTCTGG
